>Addgene plasmid #99531 | YIp204-PADH1-AFB2 | addgene full sequence | sequence record 190867 | Addgene NGS Result
TCCTTTTGTTGTTTCCGGGTGTACAATATGGACTTCCTCTTTTCTGGCAACCAAACCCATACATCGGGAT
TCCTATAATACCTTCGTTGGTCTCCCTAACATGTAGGTGGCGGAGGGGAGATATACAATAGAACAGATAC
CAGACAAGACATAATGGGCTAAACAAGACTACACCAATTACACTGCCTCATTGATGGTGGTACATAACGA
ACTAATACTGTAGCCCTAGACTTGATAGCCATCATCATATCGAAGTTTCACTACCCTTTTTCCATTTGCC
ATCTATTGAAGTAATAATAGGCGCATGCAACTTCTTTTCTTTTTTTTTCTTTTCTCTCTCCCCCGTTGTT
GTCTCACCATATCCGCAATGACAAAAAAATGATGGAAGACACTAAAGGAAAAAATTAACGACAAAGACAG
CACCAACAGATGTCGTTGTTCCAGAGCTGATGAGGGGTATCTCGAAGCACACGAAACTTTTTCCTTCCTT
CATTCACGCACACTACTCTCTAATGAGCAACGGTATACGGCCTTCCTTCCAGTTACTTGAATTTGAAATA
AAAAAAAGTTTGCTGTCTTGCTATCAAGTATAAATAGACCTGCAATTATTAATCTTTTGTTTCCTCGTCA
TTGTTCTCGTTCCCTTTCTTCCTTGTTTCTTTTTCTGCACAATATTTCAAGCTATACCAAGCATACAATC
AACTCCGGATCCCCCATCACAAGTTTGTACAAAAAAGCAGGCTTCAAAATGAATTATTTCCCAGATGAAG
TAATAGAGCATGTATTCGACTTTGTAACATCTCACAAAGACAGGAATGCTATATCTCTTGTATGCAAATC
ATGGTACAAGATTGAAAGATACAGTAGGCAAAAGGTTTTCATTGGAAACTGTTATGCCATTAATCCAGAG
AGGTTGCTTCGGAGATTCCCATGTCTAAAGTCTTTGACTTTGAAAGGAAAACCTCATTTTGCGGATTTCA
ATTTGGTTCCTCATGAATGGGGAGGTTTTGTGCTACCTTGGATTGAGGCTTTGGCTAGAAGCCGTGTAGG
ACTTGAAGAGCTTAGGTTGAAGAGGATGGTTGTTACTGATGAGAGTCTTGAGCTGCTTTCTCGTTCTTTT
GTCAATTTTAAGTCTTTGGTCCTTGTTAGCTGTGAAGGTTTTACCACTGATGGTCTTGCCTCTATTGCCG
CTAATTGCAGGCATCTTCGGGATCTTGATTTGCAAGAGAATGAAATCGATGATCATAGAGGTCAATGGTT
AAGTTGTTTCCCAGACACTTGCACGACTCTTGTCACGCTAAACTTTGCGTGCCTCGAAGGAGAAACTAAT
CTGGTTGCTCTAGAGAGGCTTGTTGCTAGGTCTCCAAACCTAAAGAGTCTGAAGCTAAATCGTGCAGTAC
CGTTAGATGCACTCGCAAGGTTAATGGCGTGTGCGCCGCAGATAGTTGACTTAGGAGTAGGGTCTTATGA
GAATGACCCAGATTCCGAGTCTTACTTGAAACTCATGGCTGTCATAAAGAAATGCACCTCGTTGAGGAGT
TTGTCGGGTTTTCTAGAGGCTGCTCCTCACTGTCTCTCAGCTTTCCACCCAATATGTCATAACCTCACCT
CCTTGAATCTTAGTTACGCAGCTGAGATTCATGGTAGCCACCTTATTAAGCTTATTCAGCATTGCAAGAA
ACTTCAGCGGTTATGGATTTTGGATAGTATAGGTGACAAAGGGCTTGAAGTTGTAGCTTCTACATGTAAA
GAGTTACAAGAGCTTAGGGTTTTTCCATCTGATTTACTCGGTGGAGGCAACACAGCTGTGACCGAAGAAG
GTCTAGTTGCCATCTCGGCAGGCTGCCCTAAGCTCCACTCTATACTCTACTTCTGCCAACAAATGACAAA
CGCAGCTCTCGTAACCGTTGCCAAGAACTGTCCAAATTTCATCCGTTTCCGACTCTGCATCCTCGAGCCA
AACAAACCCGATCACGTCACATCTCAACCTCTAGACGAAGGCTTTGGAGCAATCGTCAAAGCCTGCAAGA
GCCTGAGAAGGCTTTCTCTCTCAGGTCTCCTTACAGACCAAGTCTTCCTCTACATCGGAATGTACGCGAA
TCAGCTCGAGATGCTCTCCATAGCCTTTGCAGGAGATACAGACAAAGGCATGCTATATGTGTTGAATGGT
TGCAAAAAGATGAAGAAACTAGAGATAAGGGATAGTCCGTTTGGGGACACGGCGCTTCTTGCTGATGTGA
GCAAGTATGAAACAATGCGATCCCTTTGGATGTCTTCATGTGAAGTCACACTCAGTGGATGCAAAAGGCT
CGCAGAGAAAGCGCCATGGCTCAATGTAGAGATCATAAACGAGAATGATAATAACCGGATGGAAGAAAAC
GGACACGAGGGGAGGCAGAAAGTGGATAAGTTGTATCTGTACCGGACTGTGGTTGGGACAAGAATGGATG
CGCCGCCATTTGTGTGGATTCTCTAACACCCAGCTTTCTTGTACAAAGTGGTGATGGGCTGCAGGCATGC
AAGCTTGGCGTAATCATGGTCATAGCTGTTTCCTGTGTGAAATTGTTATCCGCTCACAATTCCACACAAC
ATACGAGCCGGAAGCATAAAGTGTAAAGCCTGGGGTGCCTAATGAGTGAGCTAACTCACATTAATTGCGT
TGCGCTCACTGCCCGCTTTCCAGTCGGGAAACCTGTCGTGCCAGCTGCATTAATGAATCGGCCAACGCGC
GGGGAGAGGCGGTTTGCGTATTGGGCGCTCTTCCGCTTCCTCGCTCACTGACTCGCTGCGCTCGGTCGTT
CGGCTGCGGCGAGCGGTATCAGCTCACTCAAAGGCGGTAATACGGTTATCCACAGAATCAGGGGATAACG
CAGGAAAGAACATGTGAGCAAAAGGCCAGCAAAAGGCCAGGAACCGTAAAAAGGCCGCGTTGCTGGCGTT
TTTCCATAGGCTCCGCCCCCCTGACGAGCATCACAAAAATCGACGCTCAAGTCAGAGGTGGCGAAACCCG
ACAGGACTATAAAGATACCAGGCGTTTCCCCCTGGAAGCTCCCTCGTGCGCTCTCCTGTTCCGACCCTGC
CGCTTACCGGATACCTGTCCGCCTTTCTCCCTTCGGGAAGCGTGGCGCTTTCTCATAGCTCACGCTGTAG
GTATCTCAGTTCGGTGTAGGTCGTTCGCTCCAAGCTGGGCTGTGTGCACGAACCCCCCGTTCAGCCCGAC
CGCTGCGCCTTATCCGGTAACTATCGTCTTGAGTCCAACCCGGTAAGACACGACTTATCGCCACTGGCAG
CAGCCACTGGTAACAGGATTAGCAGAGCGAGGTATGTAGGCGGTGCTACAGAGTTCTTGAAGTGGTGGCC
TAACTACGGCTACACTAGAAGAACAGTATTTGGTATCTGCGCTCTGCTGAAGCCAGTTACCTTCGGAAAA
AGAGTTGGTAGCTCTTGATCCGGCAAACAAACCACCGCTGGTAGCGGTGGTTTTTTTGTTTGCAAGCAGC
AGATTACGCGCAGAAAAAAAGGATCTCAAGAAGATCCTTTGATCTTTTCTACGGGGTCTGACGCTCAGTG
GAACGAAAACTCACGTTAAGGGATTTTGGTCATGAGATTATCAAAAAGGATCTTCACCTAGATCCTTTTA
AATTAAAAATGAAGTTTTAAATCAATCTAAAGTATATATGAGTAAACTTGGTCTGACAGTTACCAATGCT
TAATCAGTGAGGCACCTATCTCAGCGATCTGTCTATTTCGTTCATCCATAGTTGCCTGACTCCCCGTCGT
GTAGATAACTACGATACGGGAGGGCTTACCATCTGGCCCCAGTGCTGCAATGATACCGCGAGACCCACGC
TCACCGGCTCCAGATTTATCAGCAATAAACCAGCCAGCCGGAAGGGCCGAGCGCAGAAGTGGTCCTGCAA
CTTTATCCGCCTCCATCCAGTCTATTAATTGTTGCCGGGAAGCTAGAGTAAGTAGTTCGCCAGTTAATAG
TTTGCGCAACGTTGTTGCCATTGCTACAGGCATCGTGGTGTCACGCTCGTCGTTTGGTATGGCTTCATTC
AGCTCCGGTTCCCAACGATCAAGGCGAGTTACATGATCCCCCATGTTGTGCAAAAAAGCGGTTAGCTCCT
TCGGTCCTCCGATCGTTGTCAGAAGTAAGTTGGCCGCAGTGTTATCACTCATGGTTATGGCAGCACTGCA
TAATTCTCTTACTGTCATGCCATCCGTAAGATGCTTTTCTGTGACTGGTGAGTACTCAACCAAGTCATTC
TGAGAATAGTGTATGCGGCGACCGAGTTGCTCTTGCCCGGCGTCAATACGGGATAATACCGCGCCACATA
GCAGAACTTTAAAAGTGCTCATCATTGGAAAACGTTCTTCGGGGCGAAAACTCTCAAGGATCTTACCGCT
GTTGAGATCCAGTTCGATGTAACCCACTCGTGCACCCAACTGATCTTCAGCATCTTTTACTTTCACCAGC
GTTTCTGGGTGAGCAAAAACAGGAAGGCAAAATGCCGCAAAAAAGGGAATAAGGGCGACACGGAAATGTT
GAATACTCATACTCTTCCTTTTTCAATATTATTGAAGCATTTATCAGGGTTATTGTCTCATGAGCGGATA
CATATTTGAATGTATTTAGAAAAATAAACAAATAGGGGTTCCGCGCACATTTCCCCGAAAAGTGCCACCT
GACGTCTAAGAAACCATTATTATCATGACATTAACCTATAAAAATAGGCGTATCACGAGGCCAATTCGGT
CGAAAAAAGAAAAGGAGAGGGCCAAGAGGGAGGGCATTGGTGACTATTGAGCACGTGAGTATACGTGATT
AAGCACACAAAGGCAGCTTGGAGTATGTCTGTTATTAATTTCACAGGTAGTTCTGGTCCATTGGTGAAAG
TTTGCGGCTTGCAGAGCACAGAGGCCGCAGAATGTGCACTAGATTCCGATGCTGACTTGCTGGGTATTAT
ATGTGTGCCCAATAGAAAGAGAACAATTGACCCGGTTATTGCAAGGAAAATTTCAAGTCTTGTAAAAGCA
TATAAAAATAGTTCAGGCACTCCGAAATACTTGGTTGGCGTGTTTCGTAATCAACCTAAGGAGGATGTTT
TGGCTCTGGTCAATGATTACGGCATTGATATCGTCCAACTGCATGGAGATGAGTCGTGGCAAGAATACCA
AGAGTTCCTCGGTTTGCCAGTTATTAAAAGACTCGTATTTCCAAAAGACTGCAACATACTACTCAGTGCA
GCTTCACAGAAACCTCATTCGTTTATTCCCTTGTTTGATTCAGAAGCAGGTGGGACAGGTGAACTTTTGG
ATTGGAACTCGATTTCTGACTGGGTTGGAAGGCAAGAGAGCCCCGAGAGCTTACATTTTATGTTAGCTGG
TGGACTGACGCCAGAAAATGTTGGTGATGCGCTTAGATTAAATGGCGTTATTGGTGTTGATGTAAGCGGA
GGTGTGGAGACAAATGGTGTAAAAGACTCTAACAAAATAGCAAATTTCGTCAAAAATGCTAAGAAATAGG
TTATTACTGAGTAGTATTTATTTAAGTATTGTTTGTGCACTTGCCTGCAAGCCTTTTGAAAAGCAAGCAT
AAAAGATCGCCCTTTCGTCTCGCGCGTTTCGGTGATGACGGTGAAAACCTCTGACACATGCAGCTCCCGG
AGACGGTCACAGCTTGTCTGTAAGCGGATGCCGGGAGCAGACAAGCCCGTCAGGGCGCGTCAGCGGGTGT
TGGCGGGTGTCGGGGCTGGCTTAACTATGCGGCATCAGAGCAGATTGTACTGAGAGTGCACCATATGCGG
TGTGAAATACCGCACAGATGCGTAAGGAGAAAATACCGCATCAGGCGCCATTCGCCATTCAGGCTGCGCA
ACTGTTGGGAAGGGCGATCGGTGCGGGCCTCTTCGCTATTACGCCAGCTGGCGAAAGGGGGATGTGCTGC
AAGGCGATTAAGTTGGGTAACGCCAGGGTTTTCCCAGTCACGACGTTGTAAAACGACGGCCAGTGAAT
Features (pLannotate 1.2.2; 17 found; start..end, strand, type, name):
    308..704     +  promoter       ADH1 promoter: S. cerevisiae ADH1; promoter for alcohol dehydrogenase 1
    719..743     +  protein_bind   attB1: mutant version of attB; recombination site for the Gateway® BP reaction BP Clonase™
    749..2473    +  CDS            AFB2: AFB2_ARATH - Also known as LRF2. Experimental evidence at protein level: Swiss-Prot protein existence level 1. Component of SCF(ASK-cullin-F-box) E3 ubiquitin ligase complexes, which may mediate the ubiquitination and subsequent proteasomal degradation of target proteins. Confers sensitivity to the virulent bacterial pathogen P.syringae (By similarity). Auxin receptor that mediates Aux/IAA proteins proteasomal degradation and auxin- regulated transcription. Involved in embryogenesis regulation by auxin. From Arabidopsis thaliana (Mouse-ear cress).
   2478..2502    -  protein_bind   attB2: mutant version of attB; recombination site for the Gateway® BP reaction BP Clonase™
   2509..2526    +  misc_feature   MCS (fragment): pUC18/19 multiple cloning site
   2563..2579    -  protein_bind   lac operator: The lac repressor binds to the lac operator to inhibit transcription in E. coli. This inhibition can be relieved by adding lactose or isopropyl-β-D-thiogalactopyranoside (IPTG). lac repressor encoded by lacI
   2587..2617    -  promoter       lac promoter: promoter for the E. coli lac operon
   2632..2653    -  protein_bind   CAP binding site: CAP binding activates transcription in the presence of cAMP. E. coli catabolite activator protein
   2666..2758    -  CDS            lacI (fragment): lac repressor; lacI; The lac repressor binds to the lac operator to inhibit transcription in E. coli. This inhibition can be relieved by adding lactose or isopropyl-β-D-thiogalactopyranoside (IPTG).
   2941..3529    -  rep_origin     ori: high-copy-number ColE1/pMB1/pBR322/pUC origin of replication
   3700..4560    -  CDS            AmpR: β-lactamase; bla; confers resistance to ampicillin, carbenicillin, and related antibiotics
   4561..4665    -  promoter       AmpR promoter: bla
   4753..4854    +  promoter       TRP1 promoter: S. cerevisiae TRP1
   4855..5526    +  CDS            TRP1: TRPF_YEAST - Experimental evidence at protein level: Swiss-Prot protein existence level 1. From Saccharomyces cerevisiae (strain ATCC 204508 / S288c) (Baker's yeast).
   5619..5654    +  CDS            rop (fragment): Rop protein, which maintains plasmids at low copy number; rop
   5756..5855    +  misc_feature   bom (fragment): basis of mobility region from pBR322
   5861..6018    -  CDS            lacZα (fragment): LacZα fragment of β-galactosidase; lacZ fragment
