[The description below was written by a language model from this plasmid's Addgene catalogue record and pLannotate feature annotations shown in this document.]
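Description:
YIp204-PADH1-AFB2 is a yeast integrating plasmid built on the YIplac204 backbone for expressing the Arabidopsis thaliana auxin receptor F-box protein AFB2 in Saccharomyces cerevisiae. As an integrative (YIp) vector, its annotated features include no yeast replication origin or centromere, so stable maintenance in yeast depends on recombination into the genome. The depositor notes that the plasmid is linearised with EcoRV to direct integration at the TRP1 locus, and transformants are selected through the TRP1 auxotrophic marker, which is present with its own promoter. In E. coli the plasmid is propagated at high copy from a ColE1/pUC-type origin with ampicillin selection via β-lactamase. The remaining backbone annotations (lac promoter and operator, CAP site, and fragments of lacZα, lacI, rop and bom) are remnants of the pUC-derived cloning framework.

The payload is a single expression cassette in which the constitutive yeast ADH1 promoter drives the AFB2 coding sequence. The open reading frame is flanked by attB1 and attB2 sites, suggesting it passed through a Gateway clone at some stage, although the record lists restriction cloning between EcoRI and PstI for the roughly 2.5 kb insert, which evidently includes the promoter as well as the gene. No tag, reporter or yeast terminator is annotated downstream of the coding sequence.

AFB2 is a substrate-recognition subunit of SCF ubiquitin ligase complexes that binds Aux/IAA proteins in the presence of auxin and targets them for proteasomal degradation. Expressed in yeast, it supplies the plant-specific component of the auxin-inducible degron (AID) system, allowing proteins fused to an AID degron to be rapidly depleted when auxin is added.
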