Addgene plasmid #99531: YIp204-PADH1-AFB2
Purpose: S. cerevisiae expression of F-box protein AFB2 under control of the ADH1 promoter, TRP1 marker (for use with the AID degron system)
Depositing lab: Helle Ulrich. Depositing organization: Institut fuer Molekulare Biologie (IMB Mainz).
Backbone
  Vector backbone: YIplac204
  Vector type: Yeast Expression
  Selectable markers: TRP1
Growth in bacteria
  Bacterial resistance: Ampicillin, 100 μg/mL
  Growth temperature: 37°C
  Growth strain: DH5alpha
  Copy number: High Copy
Gene/Insert
  Gene/Insert name: AFB2
  Species: A. thaliana (mustard weed)
  Insert size (bp): 2508
  Entrez Gene: AFB2 (a.k.a. AT3G26810, auxin signaling F-box 2)
  Promoter: ADH1
  Cloning method: Restriction Enzyme; 5′ cloning site EcoRI (unknown if destroyed); 3′ cloning site PstI (unknown if destroyed)
Resource information
  A portion of this plasmid was derived from a plasmid made by: The AFB2 gene was a kind gift from Jennifer L. Nemhauser (University of Washington, Seattle, USA).
Terms and licenses: Academic/Nonprofit Terms; Industry Terms: Not Available to Industry
Depositor comments: Digest vector with EcoRV for integration into TRP1.
How to cite: YIp204-PADH1-AFB2 was a gift from Helle Ulrich (Addgene plasmid # 99531 ; http://n2t.net/addgene:99531 ; RRID:Addgene_99531)
